Addgene plasmid #237499: CCLMPC_HA-NUP98::KDM5A
Purpose: Express HA-tagged NUP98::KDM5A in dual promoter lentiviral vector
Depositing lab: Jeffery Klco. Depositing organization: St. Jude Children's Research Hospital. Publication: KAT6A and KAT7 Histone Acetyltransferase Complexes Are Molecular Dependencies and Therapeutic Targets in NUP98-Rearranged Acute Myeloid Leukemia. Michmerhuizen NL, Heikamp EB, Iacobucci I, Umeda M, Arthur B, Mishra V, Park CS, Di Giacomo D, Hiltenbrand R, Gao Q, Radko-Juettner S, Lott J, Martucci C, Subramanyam V, Hatton C, Wenge DV, Baviskar P, Portola P, Claquin A, Chandra B, Baggett DW, Khalighifar A, Huang H, Zhou P, Long L, Shi H, Sun Y, Papachristou EK, Sekhar Reddy Chilamakuri C, de Luna Vitorino FN, Gongora JM, Wu H, Pounds SB, Janke LJ, Kentsis A, D'Santos CS, Garcia BA, Kriwacki RW, Chi H, Klco JM, Armstrong SA, Mullighan CG. Cancer Discov. 2025 Jun 19. doi: 10.1158/2159-8290.CD-24-1772. PubMed 40536430.
Backbone
  Vector backbone: CCLMPC
  Vector type: Mammalian Expression, Lentiviral
Growth in bacteria
  Bacterial resistance: Ampicillin, 100 μg/mL
  Growth temperature: 37°C
  Growth strain: NEB Stable
  Copy number: High Copy
Gene/Insert
  Gene/Insert name: HA-NUP98::KDM5A
  Species: H. sapiens (human)
  Entrez Gene: NUP98 (a.k.a. ADIR2, NUP196, NUP96, Nup98-96); KDM5A (a.k.a. NEDEHC, RBBP-2, RBBP2, RBP2)
  Promoter: MND/PGK
  Tag / fusion protein: HA (N terminal on insert)
  Cloning method: Gateway Cloning
Terms and licenses: Academic/Nonprofit Terms; Industry Terms: Not Available to Industry
How to cite: CCLMPC_HA-NUP98::KDM5A was a gift from Jeffery Klco (Addgene plasmid # 237499 ; http://n2t.net/addgene:237499 ; RRID:Addgene_237499)
