[The description below was written by a language model from this plasmid's Addgene catalogue record and pLannotate feature annotations shown in this document.]
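Description:
CCLMPC_HA-NUP98::KDM5A is a self-inactivating, HIV-1-based lentiviral transfer plasmid of about 10.1 kb, built on the CCLMPC backbone for expression of a leukemia-associated fusion oncoprotein in mammalian cells. In bacteria it is maintained through a high-copy ColE1/pUC-type origin and selected with ampicillin via the bla gene. An f1 origin and remnants of a lacZα/lac promoter region with T3 and T7 promoters are carried over from the parental cloning vector. The viral genome is transcribed in packaging cells from a CMV enhancer/promoter fused to a truncated 5' LTR. It contains the Ψ packaging signal with a short gag fragment, the Rev response element for Rev-dependent nuclear export, and the cPPT/CTS element. It ends in a ΔU3 3' LTR, which inactivates LTR-driven transcription after integration. An SV40 poly(A) signal and SV40 origin lie downstream.

The payload is a dual-promoter arrangement, recorded as MND/PGK. The first promoter is annotated only as murine leukemia virus LTR-derived fragments, which is consistent with the retroviral LTR-based MND promoter. It sits upstream of an insert flanked by attB1 and attB2 sites, reflecting Gateway cloning. The insert encodes a human NUP98 N-terminal portion joined directly to a C-terminal fragment of KDM5A. The catalogue lists an N-terminal HA epitope tag, though the tag is not separately annotated in the feature table. Downstream, a mouse PGK promoter independently drives mCherry, which allows transduced cells to be identified or sorted by red fluorescence. The construct is intended for stable expression of HA-tagged NUP98::KDM5A, and the associated work concerns molecular dependencies in NUP98-rearranged acute myeloid leukemia.
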