Features (pLannotate 1.2.2; 34 found; start..end, strand, type, name):
     11..29      +  promoter       T3 promoter: promoter for bacteriophage T3 RNA polymerase
    130..509     +  enhancer       CMV enhancer: human cytomegalovirus immediate early enhancer
    510..713     +  promoter       CMV promoter: human cytomegalovirus (CMV) immediate early promoter
    728..908     +  LTR            5' LTR (truncated): truncated 5' long terminal repeat (LTR) from HIV-1
    955..1080    +  misc_feature   HIV-1 Ψ: packaging signal of human immunodeficiency virus type 1
   1064..1427    +  CDS            HIV-1 gag (fragment): gag protein from human immunodeficiency virus 1; gag
   1573..1806    +  misc_feature   RRE: The Rev response element (RRE) of HIV-1 allows for Rev-dependent mRNA export from the nucleus to the cytoplasm.
   2183..2283    +  CDS            Rev (fragment): human immunodeficiency virus 1 (HIV-1) Rev protein; rev; enhances nuclear export of unspliced and incompletely spliced viral mRNAs
   2284..2302    -  misc_feature   MCS (fragment): pBluescript multiple cloning site
   2332..2449    +  misc_feature   cPPT/CTS: central polypurine tract and central termination sequence of HIV-1
   2497..2597    +  CDS            env (fragment): murine leukemia virus gPr80 envelope polyprotein precursor; env; proteolytically cleaved into gp70SU and p15TM subunits
   2639..2673    +  LTR            3' LTR (ΔU3) (fragment): self-inactivating 3' long terminal repeat (LTR) from Moloney murine leukemia virus
   2702..3025    +  LTR            LTR (fragment): long terminal repeat from Moloney murine leukemia virus
   3052..3076    +  protein_bind   attB1: mutant version of attB; recombination site for the Gateway® BP reaction BP Clonase™
   3127..4665    +  CDS            NUP98 (fragment): NUP98_HUMAN - Also known as ADAR2. Experimental evidence at protein level: Swiss-Prot protein existence level 1. (Microbial infection) Binds HIV-1 capsid-nucleocapsid (HIV-1 CA-NC) complexes and may thereby promote the integration of the virus in the host nucleus (in vitro) (PubMed:23523133). Binding affinity to HIV-1 CA-NC complexes bearing the capsid change ASN-74-ASP is reduced (in vitro) (PubMed:23523133). From Homo sapiens (Human).
   4663..5280    +  CDS            KDM5A (fragment): KDM5A_HUMAN - Also known as JARID1A, RBBP2, RBP2 From Homo sapiens (Human).
   5300..5324    -  protein_bind   attB2: mutant version of attB; recombination site for the Gateway® BP reaction BP Clonase™
   5331..5348    -  misc_feature   MCS (fragment): pUC18/19 multiple cloning site
   5353..5852    +  promoter       PGK promoter: mouse phosphoglycerate kinase 1 promoter
   5879..6589    +  CDS            mCherry: monomeric derivative of DsRed fluorescent protein (Shaner et al., 2004) mammalian codon-optimized
   6641..6709    +  CDS            nef (fragment): NEF_HV1Z2 - Experimental evidence at protein level: Swiss-Prot protein existence level 1. Extracellular Nef protein targets CD4(+) T-lymphocytes for apoptosis by interacting with CXCR4 surface receptors. From Human immunodeficiency virus type 1 group M subtype D (isolate Z2/CDC-Z34) (HIV-1).
   6711..6944    +  LTR            3' LTR (ΔU3): self-inactivating 3' long terminal repeat (LTR) from HIV-1
   7016..7137    +  polyA_signal   SV40 poly(A) signal: SV40 polyadenylation signal
   7177..7312    +  rep_origin     SV40 ori: SV40 origin of replication
   7333..7351    -  promoter       T7 promoter: promoter for bacteriophage T7 RNA polymerase
   7359..7514    +  CDS            lacZα (fragment): LacZα fragment of β-galactosidase; lacZ fragment
   7519..7947    +  rep_origin     f1 ori (sequence partly withheld): f1 bacteriophage origin of replication; arrow indicates direction of (+) strand synthesis
   8000..8104    +  promoter       AmpR promoter: bla
   8105..8965    +  CDS            AmpR: β-lactamase; bla; confers resistance to ampicillin, carbenicillin, and related antibiotics
   9136..9724    +  rep_origin     ori: high-copy-number ColE1/pMB1/pBR322/pUC origin of replication
   9907..9999    +  CDS            lacI (fragment): lac repressor; lacI; The lac repressor binds to the lac operator to inhibit transcription in E. coli. This inhibition can be relieved by adding lactose or isopropyl-β-D-thiogalactopyranoside (IPTG).
  10012..10033   +  protein_bind   CAP binding site: CAP binding activates transcription in the presence of cAMP. E. coli catabolite activator protein
  10048..10078   +  promoter       lac promoter: promoter for the E. coli lac operon
  10086..10102   +  protein_bind   lac operator: The lac repressor binds to the lac operator to inhibit transcription in E. coli. This inhibition can be relieved by adding lactose or isopropyl-β-D-thiogalactopyranoside (IPTG). lac repressor encoded by lacI
>Addgene plasmid #237499 | CCLMPC_HA-NUP98::KDM5A | addgene full sequence | sequence record 473981 | Addgene NGS Result
CCAAGCGCGCAATTAACCCTCACTAAAGGGAACAAAAGCTGGAGCTGCAAGCTTGGCCATTGCATACGTT
GTATCCATATCATAATATGTACATTTATATTGGCTCATGTCCAACATTACCGCCATGTTGACATTGATTA
TTGACTAGTTATTAATAGTAATCAATTACGGGGTCATTAGTTCATAGCCCATATATGGAGTTCCGCGTTA
CATAACTTACGGTAAATGGCCCGCCTGGCTGACCGCCCAACGACCCCCGCCCATTGACGTCAATAATGAC
GTATGTTCCCATAGTAACGCCAATAGGGACTTTCCATTGACGTCAATGGGTGGAGTATTTACGGTAAACT
GCCCACTTGGCAGTACATCAAGTGTATCATATGCCAAGTACGCCCCCTATTGACGTCAATGACGGTAAAT
GGCCCGCCTGGCATTATGCCCAGTACATGACCTTATGGGACTTTCCTACTTGGCAGTACATCTACGTATT
AGTCATCGCTATTACCATGGTGATGCGGTTTTGGCAGTACATCAATGGGCGTGGATAGCGGTTTGACTCA
CGGGGATTTCCAAGTCTCCACCCCATTGACGTCAATGGGAGTTTGTTTTGGCACCAAAATCAACGGGACT
TTCCAAAATGTCGTAACAACTCCGCCCCATTGACGCAAATGGGCGGTAGGCGTGTACGGTGGGAGGTCTA
TATAAGCAGAGCTCGTTTAGTGAACCGGGGTCTCTCTGGTTAGACCAGATCTGAGCCTGGGAGCTCTCTG
GCTAACTAGGGAACCCACTGCTTAAGCCTCAATAAAGCTTGCCTTGAGTGCTTCAAGTAGTGTGTGCCCG
TCTGTTGTGTGACTCTGGTAACTAGAGATCCCTCAGACCCTTTTAGTCAGTGTGGAAAATCTCTAGCAGT
GGCGCCCGAACAGGGACTTGAAAGCGAAAGGGAAACCAGAGGAGCTCTCTCGACGCAGGACTCGGCTTGC
TGAAGCGCGCACGGCAAGAGGCGAGGGGCGGCGACTGGTGAGTACGCCAAAAATTTTGACTAGCGGAGGC
TAGAAGGAGAGAGATGGGTGCGAGAGCGTCAGTATTAAGCGGGGGAGAATTAGATCGCGATGGGAAAAAA
TTCGGTTAAGGCCAGGGGGAAAGAAAAAATATAAATTAAAACATATAGTATGGGCAAGCAGGGAGCTAGA
ACGATTCGCAGTTAATCCTGGCCTGTTAGAAACATCAGAAGGCTGTAGACAAATACTGGGACAGCTACAA
CCATCCCTTCAGACAGGATCAGAAGAACTTAGATCATTATATAATACAGTAGCAACCCTCTATTGTGTGC
ATCAAAGGATAGAGATAAAAGACACCAAGGAAGCTTTAGACAAGATAGAGGAAGAGCAAAACAAAAGTAA
GACCACCGCACAGCAAGCGGCCGCTGATCTTCAGACCTGGAGGAGGAGATATGAGGGACAATTGGAGAAG
TGAATTATATAAATATAAAGTAGTAAAAATTGAACCATTAGGAGTAGCACCCACCAAGGCAAAGAGAAGA
GTGGTGCAGAGAGAAAAAAGAGCAGTGGGAATAGGAGCTTTGTTCCTTGGGTTCTTGGGAGCAGCAGGAA
GCACTATGGGCGCAGCGTCAATGACGCTGACGGTACAGGCCAGACAATTATTGTCTGGTATAGTGCAGCA
GCAGAACAATTTGCTGAGGGCTATTGAGGCGCAACAGCATCTGTTGCAACTCACAGTCTGGGGCATCAAG
CAGCTCCAGGCAAGAATCCTGGCTGTGGAAAGATACCTAAAGGATCAACAGCTCCTGGGGATTTGGGGTT
GCTCTGGAAAACTCATTTGCACCACTGCTGTGCCTTGGAATGCTAGTTGGAGTAATAAATCTCTGGAACA
GATTTGGAATCACACGACCTGGATGGAGTGGGACAGAGAAATTAACAATTACACAAGCTTAATACACTCC
TTAATTGAAGAATCGCAAAACCAGCAAGAAAAGAATGAACAAGAATTATTGGAATTAGATAAATGGGCAA
GTTTGTGGAATTGGTTTAACATAACAAATTGGCTGTGGTATATAAAATTATTCATAATGATAGTAGGAGG
CTTGGTAGGTTTAAGAATAGTTTTTGCTGTACTTTCTATAGTGAATAGAGTTAGGCAGGGATATTCACCA
TTATCGTTTCAGACCCACCTCCCAACCCCGAGGGGACCCGACAGGCCCGAAGGAATAGAAGAAGAAGGTG
GAGAGAGAGACAGAGACAGATCCATTCGATTAGTGAACGGATCTCGACGGTATCGATAAGCTAATTCACA
AATGGCAGTATTCATCCACAATTTTAAAAGAAAAGGGGGGATTGGGGGGTACAGTGCAGGGGAAAGAATA
GTAGACATAATAGCAACAGACATACAAACTAAAGAATTACAAAAACAAATTACAAAAATTCAAAATTTTC
GGGTTTATTACAGGGACAGCAGAGATCCAGTTTGGGAATTAGCTTGATCGATTAGTCCAATTTGTTAAAG
ACAGGATATCAGTGGTCCAGGCTCTAGTTTTGACTCAACAATATCACCAGCTGAAGCCTATAGAGTACGA
GCCATAGATAGAATAAAAGATTTTATTTAGTCTCCAGAAAAAGGGGGGAATGAAAGACCCCACCTGTAGG
TTTGGCAAGCTAGGATCAAGGTTAGGAACAGAGAGACAGCAGAATATGGGCCAAACAGGATATCTGTGGT
AAGCAGTTCCTGCCCCGGCTCAGGGCCAAGAACAGTTGGAACAGCAGAATATGGGCCAAACAGGATATCT
GTGGTAAGCAGTTCCTGCCCCGGCTCAGGGCCAAGAACAGATGGTCCCCAGATGCGGTCCCGCCCTCAGC
AGTTTCTAGAGAACCATCAGATGTTTCCAGGGTGCCCCAAGGACCTGAAATGACCCTGTGCCTTATTTGA
ACTAACCAATCAGTTCGCTTCTCGCTTCTGTTCGCGCGCTTCTGCTCCCCGAGCTCAATAAAAGAGCCCA
CAACCCCTCACTCGGCGCGATCTAGATCTCGAATCGAATTCACAAGTTTGTACAAAAAAGCAGGCTCCGC
GGCCGCCCCCTTCACCATGTATCCGTATGATGTGCCGGATTATGCGTTTAACAAATCATTTGGAACACCC
TTTGGGGGTGGCACAGGTGGCTTTGGCACAACTTCAACATTTGGACAGAATACTGGCTTTGGCACTACTA
GTGGAGGGGCATTTGGAACATCTGCATTTGGTTCTAGCAACAATACTGGAGGCCTCTTTGGAAATTCACA
GACTAAACCAGGAGGATTGTTTGGAACCAGTTCATTTAGCCAGCCAGCTACCTCCACAAGCACTGGCTTT
GGGTTTGGTACGTCAACAGGAACAGCAAATACCTTGTTTGGAACTGCAAGCACAGGGACCAGTCTCTTCT
CATCCCAAAACAATGCCTTTGCACAAAATAAACCAACTGGCTTTGGCAATTTTGGAACCAGTACTAGCAG
TGGAGGACTCTTTGGAACCACAAATACCACCTCTAATCCTTTTGGCAGCACATCTGGCTCCCTCTTTGGG
CCAAGTAGTTTTACAGCTGCTCCTACTGGGACTACTATTAAATTTAACCCTCCAACTGGTACAGATACTA
TGGTCAAAGCTGGAGTTAGCACTAACATAAGTACCAAGCACCAGTGTATTACTGCTATGAAAGAATATGA
AAGCAAGTCACTAGAGGAACTTCGTTTAGAGGATTATCAGGCTAACAGGAAGGGCCCACAGAACCAGGTG
GGAGCAGGTACCACAACTGGCTTGTTTGGGTCTTCTCCAGCCACTTCCAGCGCAACAGGACTCTTCAGCT
CCTCCACCACTAATTCAGGCTTTGCATATGGTCAGAACAAAACTGCCTTTGGAACTAGTACAACTGGATT
TGGAACAAATCCAGGTGGTCTCTTTGGCCAACAGAATCAGCAGACCACCAGCCTCTTCAGCAAACCATTT
GGCCAGGCTACAACCACCCAGAACACTGGCTTTTCCTTTGGTAATACCAGCACCATAGGACAGCCAAGCA
CCAACACCATGGGATTATTTGGAGTAACCCAAGCCTCACAGCCTGGAGGTCTTTTTGGGACAGCTACAAA
CACCAGCACTGGGACAGCATTTGGAACAGGAACAGGTCTCTTTGGGCAGACCAATACTGGATTTGGTGCT
GTTGGTTCGACCCTGTTTGGCAATAACAAGCTTACTACATTTGGAAGCAGCACAACCAGTGCACCTTCAT
TTGGTACAACCAGTGGCGGGCTCTTTGGTTTTGGCACAAATACCAGTGGGAATAGTATTTTTGGAAGTAA
ACCAGCACCTGGGACTCTTGGAACTGGGCTTGGTGCAGGATTTGGAACAGCTCTTGGTGCTGGACAGGCA
TCTTTGTTTGGGAACAACCAACCTAAGATTGGAGGGCCTCTTGGTACAGGAGCCTTTGGGGCCCCTGGAT
TTAATACTACGACAGCCACTTTGGGCTTTGGAGCCCCCCAGGCCCCAGTAGCTTTGACAGATCCAAATGC
TTCTGCTGCCCAGCAGGCTGTTCTCCAGCAGCACATCAATAGTCTAACATACTCACCTTTTGGAGACTCT
CCTCTCTTCCGGAATCCGATGTCAGACCCTAAGAAGAAGGAAGAGGATGACAGCATGGAAGAGAAACCAC
TAAAAGTGAAAGGAAAGGACTCTTCAGAGAAGAAACGGAAACGGAAGCTAGAAAAGGTAGAGCAACTTTT
TGGAGAAGGAAAACAGAAGTCCAAGGAGTTAAAGAAAATGGACAAACCTAGAAAGAAGAAATTAAAATTA
GGTGCAGACAAATCAAAGGAGCTGAATAAACTGGCCAAGAAACTAGCAAAAGAAGAAGAGAGAAAGAAAA
AGAAGGAGAAGGCTGCTGCAGCCAAAGTTGAACTTGTGAAAGAGAGCACTGAAAAGAAAAGAGAGAAAAA
GGTGCTGGACATCCCCTCAAAGTATGACTGGTCAGGAGCAGAGGAGTCTGATGATGAGAATGCTGTGTGC
GCAGCACAGAACTGCCAAAGGCCCTGCAAGGACAAGGTAGACTGGGTACAATGTGATGGTGGCTGTGATG
AGTGGTTTCATCAAGTTTGTGTGGGTGTATCTCCAGAAATGGCTGAAAATGAAGATTACATCTGTATAAA
CTGTGCAAAGAAGCAGGGGCCAGTTAGCCCAGGTCCAGCACCACCTCCTTCCTTCATAATGAGCTACAAA
CTACCAATGGAGGATCTTAAAGAGACCAGTTAGAAGGGTGGGCGCGCCGACCCAGCTTTCTTGTACAAAG
TGGTGATATCGGTACCGAGCTCGAATTCTACCGGGTAGGGGAGGCGCTTTTCCCAAGGCAGTCTGGAGCA
TGCGCTTTAGCAGCCCCGCTGGGCACTTGGCGCTACACAAGTGGCCTCTGGCCTCGCACACATTCCACAT
CCACCGGTAGGCGCCAACCGGCTCCGTTCTTTGGTGGCCCCTTCGCGCCACCTTCTACTCCTCCCCTAGT
CAGGAAGTTCCCCCCCGCCCCGCAGCTCGCGTCGTGCAGGACGTGACAAATGGAAGTAGCACGTCTCACT
AGTCTCGTGCAGATGGACAGCACCGCTGAGCAATGGAAGCGGGTAGGCCTTTGGGGCAGCGGCCAATAGC
AGCTTTGCTCCTTCGCTTTCTGGGCTCAGAGGCTGGGAAGGGGTGGGTCCGGGGGCGGGCTCAGGGGCGG
GCTCAGGGGCGGGGCGGGCGCCCGAAGGTCCTCCGGAGGCCCGGCATTCTGCACGCTTCAAAAGCGCACG
TCTGCCGCGCTGTTCTCCTCTTCCTCATCTCCGGGCCTTTCGACCATCTAGATCCACCGCGGGCCACCAT
GGTGAGCAAGGGCGAGGAGGATAACATGGCCATCATCAAGGAGTTCATGCGCTTCAAGGTGCACATGGAG
GGCTCCGTGAACGGCCACGAGTTCGAGATCGAGGGCGAGGGCGAGGGCCGCCCCTACGAGGGCACCCAGA
CCGCCAAGCTGAAGGTGACCAAGGGTGGCCCCCTGCCCTTCGCCTGGGACATCCTGTCCCCTCAGTTCAT
GTACGGCTCCAAGGCCTACGTGAAGCACCCCGCCGACATCCCCGACTACTTGAAGCTGTCCTTCCCCGAG
GGCTTCAAGTGGGAGCGCGTGATGAACTTCGAGGACGGCGGCGTGGTGACCGTGACCCAGGACTCCTCCC
TGCAGGACGGCGAGTTCATCTACAAGGTGAAGCTGCGCGGCACCAACTTCCCCTCCGACGGCCCCGTAAT
GCAGAAGAAGACCATGGGCTGGGAGGCCTCCTCCGAGCGGATGTACCCCGAGGACGGCGCCCTGAAGGGC
GAGATCAAGCAGAGGCTGAAGCTGAAGGACGGCGGCCACTACGACGCTGAGGTCAAGACCACCTACAAGG
CCAAGAAGCCCGTGCAGCTGCCCGGCGCCTACAACGTCAACATCAAGTTGGACATCACCTCCCACAACGA
GGACTACACCATCGTGGAACAGTACGAACGCGCCGAGGGCCGCCACTCCACCGGCGGCATGGACGAGCTG
TACAAGTAGAGCGGCCAACTCGAGGGATCCCCCGGGGTCGACTGATCAAATTCGAGCTCGGTACCTTTAA
GACCAATGACTTACAAGGCAGCTGTAGATCTTAGCCACTTTTTAAAAGAAAAGGGGGGACTGGAAGGGCT
AATTCACTCCCAACGAAGACAAGATCTGCTTTTTGCTTGTACTGGGTCTCTCTGGTTAGACCAGATCTGA
GCCTGGGAGCTCTCTGGCTAACTAGGGAACCCACTGCTTAAGCCTCAATAAAGCTTGCCTTGAGTGCTTC
AAGTAGTGTGTGCCCGTCTGTTGTGTGACTCTGGTAACTAGAGATCCCTCAGACCCTTTTAGTCAGTGTG
GAAAATCTCTAGCAGTAGTAGTTCATGTCATCTTATTATTCAGTATTTATAACTTGCAAAGAAATGAATA
TCAGAGAGTGAGAGGAACTTGTTTATTGCAGCTTATAATGGTTACAAATAAAGCAATAGCATCACAAATT
TCACAAATAAAGCATTTTTTTCACTGCATTCTAGTTGTGGTTTGTCCAAACTCATCAATGTATCTTATCA
TGTCTGGCTCTAGCTATCCCGCCCCTAACTCCGCCCATCCCGCCCCTAACTCCGCCCAGTTCCGCCCATT
CTCCGCCCCATGGCTGACTAATTTTTTTTATTTATGCAGAGGCCGAGGCCGCCTCGGCCTCTGAGCTATT
CCAGAAGTAGTGAGGAGGCTTTTTTGGAGGCCTAGGGACGTACCCAATTCGCCCTATAGTGAGTCGTATT
ACGCGCGCTCACTGGCCGTCGTTTTACAACGTCGTGACTGGGAAAACCCTGGCGTTACCCAACTTAATCG
CCTTGCAGCACATCCCCCTTTCGCCAGCTGGCGTAATAGCGAAGAGGCCCGCACCGATCGCCCTTCCCAA
CAGTTGCGCAGCCTGAATGGCGAATGGG
[124 nt withheld, positions 7519-7642]
C
[91 nt withheld, positions 7644-7734]
A
[49 nt withheld, positions 7736-7784]
CCTTTGACGTTGGAGTCCACGTTCTTT
[37 nt withheld, positions 7812-7848]
ACCCTATCTCGGTCTATTCTTTTGATTTATAAGGGATTTTGCCGATTTCGGCCTATTGGTTAAAAAATGA
GCTGATTTAACAAAAATTTAACGCGAATTTTAACAAAATATTAACGCTTACAATTTAGGTGGCACTTTTC
GGGGAAATGTGCGCGGAACCCCTATTTGTTTATTTTTCTAAATACATTCAAATATGTATCCGCTCATGAG
ACAATAACCCTGATAAATGCTTCAATAATATTGAAAAAGGAAGAGTATGAGTATTCAACATTTCCGTGTC
GCCCTTATTCCCTTTTTTGCGGCATTTTGCCTTCCTGTTTTTGCTCACCCAGAAACGCTGGTGAAAGTAA
AAGATGCTGAAGATCAGTTGGGTGCACGAGTGGGTTACATCGAACTGGATCTCAACAGCGGTAAGATCCT
TGAGAGTTTTCGCCCCGAAGAACGTTTTCCAATGATGAGCACTTTTAAAGTTCTGCTATGTGGCGCGGTA
TTATCCCGTATTGACGCCGGGCAAGAGCAACTCGGTCGCCGCATACACTATTCTCAGAATGACTTGGTTG
AGTACTCACCAGTCACAGAAAAGCATCTTACGGATGGCATGACAGTAAGAGAATTATGCAGTGCTGCCAT
AACCATGAGTGATAACACTGCGGCCAACTTACTTCTGACAACGATCGGAGGACCGAAGGAGCTAACCGCT
TTTTTGCACAACATGGGGGATCATGTAACTCGCCTTGATCGTTGGGAACCGGAGCTGAATGAAGCCATAC
CAAACGACGAGCGTGACACCACGATGCCTGTAGCAATGGCAACAACGTTGCGCAAACTATTAACTGGCGA
ACTACTTACTCTAGCTTCCCGGCAACAATTAATAGACTGGATGGAGGCGGATAAAGTTGCAGGACCACTT
CTGCGCTCGGCCCTTCCGGCTGGCTGGTTTATTGCTGATAAATCTGGAGCCGGTGAGCGTGGGTCTCGCG
GTATCATTGCAGCACTGGGGCCAGATGGTAAGCCCTCCCGTATCGTAGTTATCTACACGACGGGGAGTCA
GGCAACTATGGATGAACGAAATAGACAGATCGCTGAGATAGGTGCCTCACTGATTAAGCATTGGTAACTG
TCAGACCAAGTTTACTCATATATACTTTAGATTGATTTAAAACTTCATTTTTAATTTAAAAGGATCTAGG
TGAAGATCCTTTTTGATAATCTCATGACCAAAATCCCTTAACGTGAGTTTTCGTTCCACTGAGCGTCAGA
CCCCGTAGAAAAGATCAAAGGATCTTCTTGAGATCCTTTTTTTCTGCGCGTAATCTGCTGCTTGCAAACA
AAAAAACCACCGCTACCAGCGGTGGTTTGTTTGCCGGATCAAGAGCTACCAACTCTTTTTCCGAAGGTAA
CTGGCTTCAGCAGAGCGCAGATACCAAATACTGTTCTTCTAGTGTAGCCGTAGTTAGGCCACCACTTCAA
GAACTCTGTAGCACCGCCTACATACCTCGCTCTGCTAATCCTGTTACCAGTGGCTGCTGCCAGTGGCGAT
AAGTCGTGTCTTACCGGGTTGGACTCAAGACGATAGTTACCGGATAAGGCGCAGCGGTCGGGCTGAACGG
GGGGTTCGTGCACACAGCCCAGCTTGGAGCGAACGACCTACACCGAACTGAGATACCTACAGCGTGAGCT
ATGAGAAAGCGCCACGCTTCCCGAAGGGAGAAAGGCGGACAGGTATCCGGTAAGCGGCAGGGTCGGAACA
GGAGAGCGCACGAGGGAGCTTCCAGGGGGAAACGCCTGGTATCTTTATAGTCCTGTCGGGTTTCGCCACC
TCTGACTTGAGCGTCGATTTTTGTGATGCTCGTCAGGGGGGCGGAGCCTATGGAAAAACGCCAGCAACGC
GGCCTTTTTACGGTTCCTGGCCTTTTGCTGGCCTTTTGCTCACATGTTCTTTCCTGCGTTATCCCCTGAT
TCTGTGGATAACCGTATTACCGCCTTTGAGTGAGCTGATACCGCTCGCCGCAGCCGAACGACCGAGCGCA
GCGAGTCAGTGAGCGAGGAAGCGGAAGAGCGCCCAATACGCAAACCGCCTCTCCCCGCGCGTTGGCCGAT
TCATTAATGCAGCTGGCACGACAGGTTTCCCGACTGGAAAGCGGGCAGTGAGCGCAACGCAATTAATGTG
AGTTAGCTCACTCATTAGGCACCCCAGGCTTTACACTTTATGCTTCCGGCTCGTATGTTGTGTGGAATTG
TGAGCGGATAACAATTTCACACAGGAAACAGCTATGACCATGATTACG
